>Addgene plasmid | pMD2.G Sequencing Result | analyzer sequence | sequence record 149554
CTTTGGCAAAGCACGTGAGATCTGAATTCTGACACTATGAAGTGCCTTTTGTACTTAGCCTTTTTATTCA
TTGGGGTGAATTGCAAGTTCACCATAGTTTTTCCACACAACCAAAAAGGAAACTGGAAAAATGTTCCTTC
TAATTACCATTATTGCCCGTCAAGCTCAGATTTAAATTGGCATAATGACTTAATAGGCACAGCCTTACAA
GTCAAAATGCCCAAGAGTCACAAGGCTATTCAAGCAGACGGTTGGATGTGTCATGCTTCCAAATGGGTCA
CTACTTGTGATTTCCGCTGGTATGGACCGAAGTATATAACACATTCCATCCGATCCTTCACTCCATCTGT
AGAACAATGCAAGGAAAGCATTGAACAAACGAAACAAGGAACTTGGCTGAATCCAGGCTTCCCTCCTCAA
AGTTGTGGATATGCAACTGTGACGGATGCCGAAGCAGTGATTGTCCAGGTGACTCCTCACCATGTGCTGG
TTGATGAATACACAGGAGAATGGGTTGATTCACAGTTCATCAACGGAAAATGCAGCAATTACATATGCCC
CACTGTCCATAACTCTACAACCTGGCATTCTGACTATAAGGTCAAAGGGCTATGTGATTCTAACCTCATT
TCCATGGACATCACCTTCTTCTCAGAGGACGGAGAGCTATCATCCCTGGGAAAGGAGGGCACAGGGTTCA
GAAGTAACTACTTTGCTTATGAAACTGGAGGCAAGGCCTGCAAAATGCAATACTGCAAGCATTGGGGAGT
CAGACTCCCATCAGGTGTCTGGTTCGAGATGGCTGATAAGGATCTCTTTGCTGCAGCCAGATTCCCTGAA
TGCCCAGAAGGGTCAAGTATCTCTGCTCCATCTCAGACCTCAGTGGATGTAAGTCTAATTCAGGACGTTG
AGAGGATCTTGGATTATTCCCTCTGCCAAGAAACCTGGAGCAAAATCAGAGCGGGTCTTCCAATCTCTCC
AGTGGATCTCAGCTATCTTGCTCCTAAAAACCCAGGAACCGGTCCTGCTTTCACCATAATCAATGGTACC
CTAAAATACTTTGAGACCAGATACATCAGAGTCGATATTGCTGC
